Addgene plasmid #233536: pICH47822_Myc-Sr62TK
Purpose: Expresses Myc-Sr62TK in planta
Depositing lab: Brande Wulff. Depositing organization: King Abdullah University of Science and Technology (KAUST). Publication: A wheat tandem kinase activates an NLR to trigger immunity. Chen R, Chen J, Powell OR, Outram MA, Arndell T, Gajendiran K, Wang YL, Lubega J, Xu Y, Ayliffe MA, Blundell C, Figueroa M, Sperschneider J, Vanhercke T, Kanyuka K, Tang D, Zhong G, Gardener C, Yu G, Gourdoupis S, Jaremko L, Matny O, Steffenson BJ, Boshoff WHP, Meyer WB, Arold ST, Dodds PN, Wulff BBH. Science. 2025 Mar 28;387(6741):1402-1408. doi: 10.1126/science.adp5034. Epub 2025 Mar 27. PubMed 40146821.
Backbone
  Vector backbone: pICH47822
  Backbone manufacturer: Sylvestre Marillonnet (Addgene Plasmid #48009)
  Backbone size w/o insert (bp): 6237
  Vector type: Plant Expression
Growth in bacteria
  Bacterial resistance: Ampicillin, 100 μg/mL
  Growth temperature: 37°C
  Growth strain: DH5alpha
  Copy number: High Copy
Gene/Insert
  Gene/Insert name: Sr62TK
  Species: Aegilops sharonensis
  Insert size (bp): 2223
  Promoter: 35S
  Tag / fusion protein: Myc tag (N terminal on insert)
  Cloning method: Restriction Enzyme; 5′ cloning site EcoRI (not destroyed); 3′ cloning site BamHI (not destroyed)
  Sequencing primers: 5′ GAL4 transcriptional activation domain forward; 3′ GAL4 transcriptional activation domain reverse
Terms and licenses: Academic/Nonprofit Terms; Industry Terms: Not Available to Industry
Depositor comments: Please visit https://doi.org/10.1101/2024.08.30.610287 for bioRxiv preprint.
How to cite: pICH47822_Myc-Sr62TK was a gift from Brande Wulff (Addgene plasmid # 233536 ; http://n2t.net/addgene:233536 ; RRID:Addgene_233536)
