[The description below was written by a language model from this plasmid's Addgene catalogue record and pLannotate feature annotations shown in this document.]
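Description:
pICH47822_Myc-Sr62TK is a plant expression plasmid built on pICH47822, a backbone from the Golden Gate/MoClo family of modular cloning vectors, and it is designed to produce an N-terminally Myc-tagged Sr62 tandem kinase (Sr62TK) from the wild grass Aegilops sharonensis in planta. The sequenced construct is 8,460 nt. It is maintained in E. coli through a high-copy ColE1/pUC-type origin with ampicillin selection (AmpR, β-lactamase under its own promoter). It also carries the broad-host-range IncP replication system, oriV together with the trfA initiator gene, which allows replication in Agrobacterium. The nopaline-type right and left T-DNA border repeats flank the expression cassette, so the plasmid can act as a binary vector for Agrobacterium-mediated delivery into plant cells. No plant selectable marker is annotated within the borders.

Between the borders, transcription is driven by the strong constitutive CaMV 35S promoter. The adjoining upstream hit to a cauliflower mosaic virus protein most likely reflects extended viral sequence in a long form of the promoter rather than an expressed gene. The TMV Ω leader follows as a translational enhancer, then a short Myc epitope (annotated as a fragment of a multi-Myc array) fused to the roughly 2.2 kb Sr62TK coding sequence, and the NOS terminator supplies the polyadenylation signal. The small "Rskr" match inside the insert is probably kinase-domain homology picked up by automated annotation. The catalogue lists EcoRI and BamHI as cloning sites and GAL4 activation-domain sequencing primers, details that fit a yeast two-hybrid vector better than this backbone. According to the record, the construct is used to express epitope-tagged Sr62TK in plants, in work on how a wheat tandem kinase activates an NLR to trigger immunity. The Myc tag would allow immunodetection or pull-down.
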