Features (pLannotate 1.2.2; 15 found; start..end, strand, type, name):
    271..1416    +  CDS            trfA: TRFA_ECOLX - Experimental evidence at protein level: Swiss-Prot protein existence level 1. Also involved in plasmid copy number control, promoting intermolecular coupling of protein bound iterons at oriV, which inhibits replication initiation. From Escherichia coli.
   1443..1463    +  CDS            TetR (fragment): tetracycline resistance regulatory protein; tetR
   1575..1599    -  misc_feature   RB T-DNA repeat: right border repeat from nopaline C58 T-DNA
   1644..2450    +  CDS            IBMP_CAMVB (fragment): Experimental evidence at protein level: Swiss-Prot protein existence level 1. Enhances the ribosomal termination-reinitiation event leading to the translation of major open reading frames on the polycistronic viral RNAs. From Cauliflower mosaic virus (strain Bari 1) (CaMV).
   2634..2979    +  promoter       CaMV 35S promoter: strong constitutive promoter from cauliflower mosaic virus
   2931..2977    +  promoter       minimal CaMV 35S promoter: minimal 35S promoter from cauliflower mosaic virus
   3008..3061    +  misc_feature   TMV Ω: translational enhancer from the tobacco mosaic virus 5'-leader sequence (Gallie et al., 1988)
   3074..3096    +  CDS            13xMyc (fragment): 13 tandem Myc epitope tags
   3713..3832    +  CDS            Rskr (fragment): KS6R_MOUSE - Protein inferred from homology: Swiss-Prot protein existence level 3. From Mus musculus (Mouse).
   5474..5726    +  terminator     NOS terminator: nopaline synthase terminator and poly(A) signal
   5837..5861    -  misc_feature   LB T-DNA repeat: left border repeat from nopaline C58 T-DNA
   5953..6584    +  rep_origin     oriV: incP origin of replication
   6671..6775    +  promoter       AmpR promoter: bla
   6776..7636    +  CDS            AmpR: β-lactamase; bla; confers resistance to ampicillin, carbenicillin, and related antibiotics
   7807..8395    +  rep_origin     ori: high-copy-number ColE1/pMB1/pBR322/pUC origin of replication
>Addgene plasmid #233536 | pICH47822_Myc-Sr62TK | addgene full sequence | sequence record 472164 | Addgene NGS Result
GACAAGCAGGAGCGCACCGACTTCTTCCGCATCAAGTGTTTTGGCTCTCAGGCCGAGGCCCACGGCAAGT
ATTTGGGCAAGGGGTCGCTGGTATTCGTGCAGGGCAAGATTCGGAATACCAAGTACGAGAAGGACGGCCA
GACGGTCTACGGGACCGACTTCATTGCCGATAAGGTGGATTATCTGGACACCAAGGCACCAGGCGGGTCA
AATCAGGAATAAGGGCACATTGCCCCGGCGTGAGTCGGGGCAATCCCGCAAGGAGGGTGAATGAATCGGA
CGTTTGACCGGAAGGCATACAGGCAAGAACTGATCGACGCGGGGTTTTCCGCCGAGGATGCCGAAACCAT
CGCAAGCCGCACCGTCATGCGTGCGCCCCGCGAAACCTTCCAGTCCGTCGGCTCGATGGTCCAGCAAGCT
ACGGCCAAGATCGAGCGCGACAGCGTGCAACTGGCTCCCCCTGCCCTGCCCGCGCCATCGGCCGCCGTGG
AGCGTTCGCGTCGTCTTGAACAGGAGGCGGCAGGTTTGGCGAAGTCGATGACCATCGACACGCGAGGAAC
TATGACGACCAAGAAGCGAAAAACCGCCGGCGAGGACCTGGCAAAACAGGTCAGCGAGGCCAAGCAGGCC
GCGTTGCTGAAACACACGAAGCAGCAGATCAAGGAAATGCAGCTTTCCTTGTTCGATATTGCGCCGTGGC
CGGACACGATGCGAGCGATGCCAAACGACACGGCCCGCTCTGCCCTGTTCACCACGCGCAACAAGAAAAT
CCCGCGCGAGGCGCTGCAAAACAAGGTCATTTTCCACGTCAACAAGGACGTGAAGATCACCTACACCGGC
GTCGAGCTGCGGGCCGACGATGACGAACTGGTGTGGCAGCAGGTGTTGGAGTACGCGAAGCGCACCCCTA
TCGGCGAGCCGATCACCTTCACGTTCTACGAGCTTTGCCAGGACCTGGGCTGGTCGATCAATGGCCGGTA
TTACACGAAGGCCGAGGAATGCCTGTCGCGCCTACAGGCGACGGCGATGGGCTTCACGTCCGACCGCGTT
GGGCACCTGGAATCGGTGTCGCTGCTGCACCGCTTCCGCGTCCTGGACCGTGGCAAGAAAACGTCCCGTT
GCCAGGTCCTGATCGACGAGGAAATCGTCGTGCTGTTTGCTGGCGACCACTACACGAAATTCATATGGGA
GAAGTACCGCAAGCTGTCGCCGACGGCCCGACGGATGTTCGACTATTTCAGCTCGCACCGGGAGCCGTAC
CCGCTCAAGCTGGAAACCTTCCGCCTCATGTGCGGATCGGATTCCACCCGCGTGAAGAAGTGGCGCGAGC
AGGTCGGCGAAGCCTGCGAAGAGTTGCGAGGCAGCGGCCTGGTGGAACACGCCTGGGTCAATGATGACCT
GGTGCATTGCAAACGCTAGGGCCTTGTGGGGTCAGTTCCGGCTGGGGGTTCAGCAGCCAGCGCCTGATCT
GGGGAACCCTGTGGTTGGCATGCACATACAAATGGACGAACGGATAAACCTTTTCACGCCCTTTTAAATA
TCCGATTATTCTAATAAACGCTCTTTTCTCTTAGGTTTACCCGCCAATATATCCTGTCAAACACTGATAG
TTTAAACCACTTCGTGCAGAAGACAAGTAAGGAGGAATTCCAATCCCACAAAAATCTGAGCTTAACAGCA
CAGTTGCTCCTCTCAGAGCAGAATCGGGTATTCAACACCCTCATATCAACTACTACGTTGTGTATAACGG
TCCACATGCCGGTATATACGATGACTGGGGTTGTACAAAGGCGGCAACAAACGGCGTTCCCGGAGTTGCA
CACAAGAAATTTGCCACTATTACAGAGGCAAGAGCAGCAGCTGACGCGTACACAACAAGTCAGCAAACAG
ACAGGTTGAACTTCATCCCCAAAGGAGAAGCTCAACTCAAGCCCAAGAGCTTTGCTAAGGCCCTAACAAG
CCCACCAAAGCAAAAAGCCCACTGGCTCACGCTAGGAACCAAAAGGCCCAGCAGTGATCCAGCCCCAAAA
GAGATCTCCTTTGCCCCGGAGATTACAATGGACGATTTCCTCTATCTTTACGATCTAGGAAGGAAGTTCG
AAGGTGAAGGTGACGACACTATGTTCACCACTGATAATGAGAAGGTTAGCCTCTTCAATTTCAGAAAGAA
TGCTGACCCACAGATGGTTAGAGAGGCCTACGCAGCAAGTCTCATCAAGACGATCTACCCGAGTAACAAT
CTCCAGGAGATCAAATACCTTCCCAAGAAGGTTAAAGATGCAGTCAAAAGATTCAGGACTAATTGCATCA
AGAACACAGAGAAAGACATATTTCTCAAGATCAGAAGTACTATTCCAGTATGGACGATTCAAGGCTTGCT
TCATAAACCAAGGCAAGTAATAGAGATTGGAGTCTCTAAAAAGGTAGTTCCTACTGAATCTAAGGCCATG
CATGGAGTCTAAGATTCAAATCGAGGATCTAACAGAACTCGCCGTCAAGACTGGCGAACAGTTCATACAG
AGTCTTTTACGACTCAATGACAAGAAGAAAATCTTCGTCAACATGGTGGAGCACGACACTCTGGTCTACT
CCAAAAATGTCAAAGATACAGTCTCAGAAGATCAAAGGGCTATTGAGACTTTTCAACAAAGGATAATTTC
GGGAAACCTCCTCGGATTCCATTGCCCAGCTATCTGTCACTTCATCGAAAGGACAGTAGAAAAGGAAGGT
GGCTCCTACAAATGCCATCATTGCGATAAAGGAAAGGCTATCATTCAAGATCTCTCTGCCGACAGTGGTC
CCAAAGATGGACCCCCACCCACGAGGAGCATCGTGGAAAAAGAAGAGGTTCCAACCACGTCTACAAAGCA
AGTGGATTGATGTGACATCTCCACTGACGTAAGGGATGACGCACAATCCCACTATCCTTCGCAAGACCCT
TCCTCTATATAAGGAAGTTCATTTCATTTGGAGAGGACACGCTCGAGTATAAGAGCTCATTTTTACAACA
ATTACCAACAACAACAAACAACAAACAACATTACAATTACATTTACAATTATCGATACCCATGGAACAAA
AGTTGATCTCTGAAGAGGACCTTGAGCAGAAATTGATCTCTGAGGAAGATCTTGAGCAGAAGCTTATCTC
AGAGGAGGATTTGGAGCAAAAACTTATTTCTGAAGAGGACCTAATGTACGCGTCCCGGGGCGGTACCATG
GACGGATACGAGTTCGAGAGGGCGGAGATAGATGCACTGGAGCGCGTCGTACGGGATCCAAGAGAAAAGC
CAATAAGCCTGTCGTTTTGGCTTCTCAGGCGCATAACGAATGATTTCTCTAACGCATCTGAAATTGGTCG
AGGTGGATTTTCGAACGTTTACCTGGGGGTGCTTCCAAGTGGGTTGCGTATTGCTGTCAAAAAGCTTTAC
CAACTTACTGCATTGGCTAATGAATTTGAAGATGAAGTTCTTACCACAATGAGGGTTGCTCACAAAAACA
TAGTGCGACTCATAGGCTACTGTCGTCACACGCAATCTGAAGTCTTCGAATTAAAAGGAGAATCTATTTT
CGCACAGGTCAGAGAAAGGTTGATCTGTACAGAGTATGTGCCTAATGGAACTCTTGATGGACATATCACT
GATAAGTTTCATGGAGGACTTGATTGGGACCAGCGTTATCAAGTTCTCAAAGGAATTTGTCACGGTTTGC
ATTATCTGCACGATGAAATACGCGTTATCCACAGAGATATCAAAACAGAAAATATATTGCTAGATGATAA
CGGCGTGCCAAAAGTTTTTGACTTTGGTTTTTCGAAGTGCCTTCCTGATGGAGAATCTTTAATTAAAGAT
GAAGCAACCCAGGGAACCCTAGGGTATTTGGCGCCGGAGTCAGTTGATAAGCAAGAATATTCCTTTAAGT
CCGACATATACAGCTTTGGTGTTGTGATCATACAATTATTGACTGGATCGTGGATCAGTAAGAACCGAAA
TGTTGAGCTAGAACTTAAGGAGTTGAGAAAAAGGTTGGTAAGAGAAGGAGCATTTCCATCATGGGAAAAC
AAATACCACCAAGTTAGAACATGTCTGGAGATTGTGTATAACTGCATGGACATCGACCCAGATAAAAGGC
CGACTGCATTGGAAATTATCCAACGGCTTGATGAAACCGAAAGCGCGAACTATTCTGTTAGCAGTGGCCA
TGCAACACCACTTTGGCAGTCAGGAGATGAAGAATCCGACTCAGCGGAAGTGGATGCTTTTGAGCCAGAG
AGAACACCATCAAAAGACATTCTTTCAGATGATGAGGAACCCGCATCAGCAGACGCAAATGGAGAAACGA
GCACACAAAAACATAATATGCCTGATCTTGTAAGTAAACAGTCAGTGTCGGCGGAACTGTCCTCGCTAGA
TTTCCTTGAGAAAATCACAGATGGTTTTTCATACGAGCAAATACTCGGGAAGGAAAGTCTGGACGCAGAT
GTTCATAAAGCATTTCTTTATGAGGGCAGCATTTCAGGTCCAGCAAAGGTAGTTGTGAAGAGGTTAATTG
GAGTAGCAATTCCAGTTGCGAAGTTTAAGAGGGATGCAGAACAGCTGATGAGCCTGGATCACAAGAATAT
AGTAAAGCTCCTTGGCTACTGCCACGACGAATCTAGAGGGCATAAGCTGGTACAGTTTAAAGCAAAACCA
CCGCAAGATTTTAAAGGAGCCGAGCAACTTCTCTGCTATGAATATATGCACAATGGAAGCCTCCGTGAGT
ATCTTACTGGACAAGGATCTCGTGAAGTTGATTGGCACATGTGCTACAAATTGATCAAAGGGACCTGCGA
AGGTTTACGCTACCTCCATGAGGGTTGTGGAGATCGTCCAATTCTTCATTTGAATCTAAACCCGTCAAAT
ATACTGCTGGACGAAAACAACATACCACGCATCACGGGTTTTGATTTTTCGAAGCTCATTGGTGAAAAGA
ACACAAAATCCGTGGTTCTTAAGAAGAATGGACCACTAGGTTACCTGCCACCGGACTTCCTGTACTCAAA
GGGTACTGACCTCAAGTATCTACCTACGGTGGACATATACAGCTTGGGTCTTATAATTTTAGAGATTGCA
ACACGTCAAGAGATCAAGGGAGACCATGGAATAATTATTAGGACTGTCGAGACAAACTGGAGGCAAGATA
CACAAATAGCAACACTGTATGGTTCACTAGAAGATAAATTACGGGAGCAAGTAAAAATGTGCATTGACAT
TGGCCTAGACTGTGTCAAGTCAAACCCTAAAAAGAGACCTACAGCTGGGGCCATCATGCTCTGGCTTGAC
AAAGGGAGCAAACCGGGAGTTGCCAGACCTCCACTCCGCGATAATGTCACCCATGCAGATGATCACATCC
AAGAAAAGGAGAAGCAGACGCCATTGAGGAGATTTTTCAGAAGAAAGTAAGTCGACCTGCAGAGCTTTCG
TGCTTGTCAAGCAGATCGTTCAAACATTTGGCAATAAAGTTTCTTAAGATTGAATCCTGTTGCCGGTCTT
GCGATGATTATCATATAATTTCTGTTGAATTACGTTAAGCATGTAATAATTAACATGTAATGCATGACGT
TATTTATGAGATGGGTTTTTATGATTAGAGTCCCGCAATTATACATTTAATACGCGATAGAAAACAAAAT
ATAGCGCGCAAACTAGGATAAATTATCGCGCGCGGTGTCATCTATGTTACTAGATCGACGCTGAGCTCGA
ATTCTAGTTTGTCTTCACAGAGTGGGGCCCACTGCATCCACCCCAGTACATTAAAAACGTCCGCAATGTG
TTATTAAGTTGTCTAAGCGTCAATTTGTTTACACCACAATATATCCTGCCACCAGCCAGCCAACAGCTCC
CCGACCGGCAGCTCGGCACAAAATCACCACTCGATACAGGCAGCCCATCAGTCAGATCAGGATCTCCTTT
GCGACGCTCACCGGGCTGGTTGCCCTCGCCGCTGGGCTGGCGGCCGTCTATGGCCCTGCAAACGCGCCAG
AAACGCCGTCGAAGCCGTGTGCGAGACACCGCGGCCGCCGGCGTTGTGGATACCTCGCGGAAAACTTGGC
CCTCACTGACAGATGAGGGGCGGACGTTGACACTTGAGGGGCCGACTCACCCGGCGCGGCGTTGACAGAT
GAGGGGCAGGCTCGATTTCGGCCGGCGACGTGGAGCTGGCCAGCCTCGCAAATCGGCGAAAACGCCTGAT
TTTACGCGAGTTTCCCACAGATGATGTGGACAAGCCTGGGGATAAGTGCCCTGCGGTATTGACACTTGAG
GGGCGCGACTACTGACAGATGAGGGGCGCGATCCTTGACACTTGAGGGGCAGAGTGCTGACAGATGAGGG
GCGCACCTATTGACATTTGAGGGGCTGTCCACAGGCAGAAAATCCAGCATTTGCAAGGGTTTCCGCCCGT
TTTTCGGCCACCGCTAACCTGTCTTTTAACCTGCTTTTAAACCAATATTTATAAACCTTGTTTTTAACCA
GGGCTGCGCCCTGTGCGCGTGACCGCGCACGCCGAAGGGGGGTGCCCCCCCTTCTCGAACCCTCCCGGCC
CGCTAACGCGGGCCTCCCATCCCCCCAGGGGCTGCGCCCCTCGGCCGCGAACGGCCTCACCCCAAAAATG
GCAGCGCTGGCCAATTCGTGCGCGGAACCCCTATTTGTTTATTTTTCTAAATACATTCAAATATGTATCC
GCTCATGAGACAATAACCTTGATAAATGCTTCAATAATATTGAAAAAGGAAGAGTATGAGTATTCAACAT
TTCCGTGTCGCCCTTATTCCCTTTTTTGCGGCATTTTGCCTTCCTGTTTTTGCTCACCCAGAAACGCTGG
TGAAAGTAAAAGATGCTGAAGATCAGTTGGGTGCACGAGTGGGTTACATCGAACTGGATCTCAACAGCGG
TAAGATCCTTGAGAGTTTTCGCCCCGAAGAACGTTTTCCAATGATGAGCACTTTTAAAGTTCTGCTATGT
GGCGCGGTATTATCCCGTATTGACGCCGGGCAAGAGCAACTCGGTCGCCGCATACACTATTCTCAGAATG
ACTTGGTTGAGTACTCACCAGTCACAGAAAAGCATCTTACGGATGGCATGACAGTAAGAGAATTATGCAG
TGCTGCCATAACCATGAGTGATAACACTGCGGCCAACTTACTTCTGACAACGATCGGAGGACCGAAGGAG
CTAACCGCTTTTTTGCACAACATGGGGGATCATGTAACTCGCCTTGATCGTTGGGAACCGGAGCTGAATG
AAGCCATACCAAACGACGAGCGTGACACCACGATGCCTGTAGCAATGGCAACAACGTTGCGCAAACTATT
AACTGGCGAACTACTTACTCTAGCTTCCCGGCAACAATTAATAGACTGGATGGAGGCGGATAAAGTTGCA
GGACCACTTCTGCGCTCGGCCCTTCCGGCTGGCTGGTTTATTGCTGATAAATCTGGAGCCGGTGAGCGTG
GTTCTCGCGGTATCATTGCAGCACTGGGGCCAGATGGTAAGCCCTCCCGTATCGTAGTTATCTACACGAC
GGGGAGTCAGGCAACTATGGATGAACGAAATAGACAGATCGCTGAGATAGGTGCCTCACTGATTAAGCAT
TGGTAACTGTCAGACCAAGTTTACTCATATATACTTTAGATTGATTTAAAACTTCATTTTTAATTTAAAA
GGATCTAGGTGAAGATCCTTTTTGATAATCTCATGACCAAAATCCCTTAACGTGAGTTTTCGTTCCACTG
AGCGTCAGACCCCGTAGAAAAGATCAAAGGATCTTCTTGAGATCCTTTTTTTCTGCGCGTAATCTGCTGC
TTGCAAACAAAAAAACCACCGCTACCAGCGGTGGTTTGTTTGCCGGATCAAGAGCTACCAACTCTTTTTC
CGAAGGTAACTGGCTTCAGCAGAGCGCAGATACCAAATACTGTTCTTCTAGTGTAGCCGTAGTTAGGCCA
CCACTTCAAGAACTCTGTAGCACCGCCTACATACCTCGCTCTGCTAATCCTGTTACCAGTGGCTGCTGCC
AGTGGCGATAAGTCGTGTCTTACCGGGTTGGACTCAAGACGATAGTTACCGGATAAGGCGCAGCGGTCGG
GCTGAACGGGGGGTTCGTGCACACAGCCCAGCTTGGAGCGAACGACCTACACCGAACTGAGATACCTACA
GCGTGAGCTATGAGAAAGCGCCACGCTTCCCGAAGGGAGAAAGGCGGACAGGTATCCGGTAAGCGGCAGG
GTCGGAACAGGAGAGCGCACGAGGGAGCTTCCAGGGGGAAACGCCTGGTATCTTTATAGTCCTGTCGGGT
TTCGCCACCTCTGACTTGAGCGTCGATTTTTGTGATGCTCGTCAGGGGGGCGGAGCCTATGGAAAAACGC
CAGCAACGCGGCCTTTTTACGGTTCCTGGCAGATCCTAGATGTGGCGCAACGATGCCGGC
